Addgene plasmid #106011: Opto-GPR25
Purpose: Expression of a chimeric G-protein coupled receptor (Rhodopsin-GPR25; Opto-GPR25; B1)
Depositing lab: Harald Janovjak. Publication: Optical functionalization of human Class A orphan G-protein-coupled receptors. Morri M, Sanchez-Romero I, Tichy AM, Kainrath S, Gerrard EJ, Hirschfeld PP, Schwarz J, Janovjak H. Nat Commun. 2018 May 16;9(1):1950. doi: 10.1038/s41467-018-04342-1. PubMed 29769519.
Backbone
  Vector backbone: pcDNA3.1-
  Backbone manufacturer: Invitrogen
  Backbone size w/o insert (bp): 5427
  Vector type: Mammalian Expression
  Selectable markers: Neomycin (select with G418)
Growth in bacteria
  Bacterial resistance: Ampicillin, 100 μg/mL
  Growth temperature: 37°C
  Growth strain: DH5alpha
  Copy number: High Copy
Gene/Insert
  Gene/Insert name: Opto-GPR25
  Species: H. sapiens (human), B. taurus (bovine)
  Insert size (bp): 1185
  Mutation: Chimeric receptor protein
  Entrez Gene: GPR25
  Promoter: CMV
  Tag / fusion protein: VSV-G (N terminal on insert); Rhodopsin-1D4 (C terminal on insert)
  Cloning method: Restriction Enzyme; 5′ cloning site unknown (unknown if destroyed); 3′ cloning site unknown (unknown if destroyed)
  Sequencing primers: 5′ CMV_F (CGCAAATGGGCGGTAGGCGTG); 3′ pcDNA_R (CAACAGATGGCTGGCAAC)
Terms and licenses: Academic/Nonprofit Terms; Industry Terms: Not Available to Industry
Depositor comments: two step cloning; 5' and 3' sites cannot be used for (sub)cloning
How to cite: Opto-GPR25 was a gift from Harald Janovjak (Addgene plasmid # 106011 ; http://n2t.net/addgene:106011 ; RRID:Addgene_106011)
