[The description below was written by a language model from this plasmid's Addgene catalogue record and pLannotate feature annotations shown in this document.]
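Description:
Opto-GPR25 is a mammalian expression plasmid built on the Invitrogen pcDNA3.1(-) backbone, about 6.6 kb in total by the sequenced record. It is maintained in E. coli as a high-copy plasmid through a ColE1/pUC-type origin with ampicillin selection (AmpR under its own bla promoter). It also carries an f1 phage origin, which permits single-stranded DNA production. For selection in mammalian cells, an SV40 enhancer/early promoter drives a neomycin phosphotransferase gene terminated by an SV40 polyadenylation signal, so stable transfectants can be selected with G418. Several short annotations, including fragments of an HIV-1 LTR, ble, lacI and bom, are most likely similarity hits within backbone sequence rather than functional parts.

The payload is an approximately 1.2 kb open reading frame encoding a chimeric G-protein-coupled receptor that combines bovine rhodopsin with human GPR25, a Class A orphan receptor. It is expressed from the CMV immediate-early enhancer and promoter and terminated by the bovine growth hormone polyadenylation signal. A T7 promoter lies upstream of the insert. The annotation software labels the whole coding region as bovine rhodopsin, which reflects the rhodopsin-derived portions. The record does not specify which segments come from each parent protein. The chimera carries an N-terminal VSV-G epitope and a C-terminal rhodopsin 1D4 epitope, both useful for antibody detection of expression and localisation. The associated work concerns optical functionalization of orphan receptors, so the construct is presumably meant to place GPR25-type signalling under light control in transfected cells. The depositor notes that the insert was assembled in two steps and that the flanking cloning sites cannot be reused for subcloning.
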