Features (pLannotate 1.2.2; 20 found; start..end, strand, type, name):
     74..453     +  enhancer       CMV enhancer: human cytomegalovirus immediate early enhancer
    454..657     +  promoter       CMV promoter: human cytomegalovirus (CMV) immediate early promoter
    653..686     +  LTR            5' LTR (truncated) (fragment): truncated 5' long terminal repeat (LTR) from HIV-1
    702..720     +  promoter       T7 promoter: promoter for bacteriophage T7 RNA polymerase
    863..1951    +  CDS            RHO: OPSD_BOVIN - Experimental evidence at protein level: Swiss-Prot protein existence level 1. Photoreceptor required for image-forming vision at low light intensity. Required for photoreceptor cell viability after birth (By similarity). Light-induced isomerization of 11-cis to all-trans retinal triggers a conformational change that activates signaling via G- proteins (PubMed:10926528, PubMed:12044163, PubMed:11972040, PubMed:16908857, PubMed:16586416, PubMed:17060607, PubMed:17449675, PubMed:18818650, PubMed:21389983, PubMed:22198838, PubMed:23579341, PubMed:25205354, PubMed:27458239). Subsequent
   2028..2139    +  polyA_signal   bGH poly(A) signal: bovine growth hormone polyadenylation signal
   2256..2277    +  promoter       SV40 promoter (fragment): SV40 enhancer and early promoter
   2298..2726    +  rep_origin     f1 ori (sequence partly withheld): f1 bacteriophage origin of replication; arrow indicates direction of (+) strand synthesis
   2740..3069    +  promoter       SV40 promoter: SV40 enhancer and early promoter
   3136..3927    +  CDS            neo: KKA2_KLEPN - Also known as kan, nptII. Experimental evidence at protein level: Swiss-Prot protein existence level 1. Resistance to kanamycin, neomycin, paromomycin, ribostamycin, butirosin and gentamicin B. From Klebsiella pneumoniae.
   3951..4109    +  CDS            ble (fragment): BLE_KLEPN - Experimental evidence at protein level: Swiss-Prot protein existence level 1. Binding protein with a strong affinity to the bleomycin family of antibiotics. Binds to CL990; an antimitotic-antibiotic compound. From Klebsiella pneumoniae.
   4104..4225    +  polyA_signal   SV40 poly(A) signal: SV40 polyadenylation signal
   4298..4314    -  protein_bind   lac operator: The lac repressor binds to the lac operator to inhibit transcription in E. coli. This inhibition can be relieved by adding lactose or isopropyl-β-D-thiogalactopyranoside (IPTG). lac repressor encoded by lacI
   4322..4352    -  promoter       lac promoter: promoter for the E. coli lac operon
   4367..4388    -  protein_bind   CAP binding site: CAP binding activates transcription in the presence of cAMP. E. coli catabolite activator protein
   4401..4493    -  CDS            lacI (fragment): lac repressor; lacI; The lac repressor binds to the lac operator to inhibit transcription in E. coli. This inhibition can be relieved by adding lactose or isopropyl-β-D-thiogalactopyranoside (IPTG).
   4676..5264    -  rep_origin     ori: high-copy-number ColE1/pMB1/pBR322/pUC origin of replication
   5435..6295    -  CDS            AmpR: β-lactamase; bla; confers resistance to ampicillin, carbenicillin, and related antibiotics
   6296..6400    -  promoter       AmpR promoter: bla
   6459..6511    -  misc_feature   bom (fragment): basis of mobility region from pBR322
>Addgene plasmid #106011 | Opto-GPR25 | addgene full sequence | sequence record 209618 | Addgene NGS Result
AATTGCATGAAGAATCTGCTTAGGGTTAGGCGTTTTGCGCTGCTTCGCGATGTACGGGCCAGATATACGC
GTTGACATTGATTATTGACTAGTTATTAATAGTAATCAATTACGGGGTCATTAGTTCATAGCCCATATAT
GGAGTTCCGCGTTACATAACTTACGGTAAATGGCCCGCCTGGCTGACCGCCCAACGACCCCCGCCCATTG
ACGTCAATAATGACGTATGTTCCCATAGTAACGCCAATAGGGACTTTCCATTGACGTCAATGGGTGGAGT
ATTTACGGTAAACTGCCCACTTGGCAGTACATCAAGTGTATCATATGCCAAGTACGCCCCCTATTGACGT
CAATGACGGTAAATGGCCCGCCTGGCATTATGCCCAGTACATGACCTTATGGGACTTTCCTACTTGGCAG
TACATCTACGTATTAGTCATCGCTATTACCATGGTGATGCGGTTTTGGCAGTACATCAATGGGCGTGGAT
AGCGGTTTGACTCACGGGGATTTCCAAGTCTCCACCCCATTGACGTCAATGGGAGTTTGTTTTGGCACCA
AAATCAACGGGACTTTCCAAAATGTCGTAACAACTCCGCCCCATTGACGCAAATGGGCGGTAGGCGTGTA
CGGTGGGAGGTCTATATAAGCAGAGCTCTCTGGCTAACTAGAGAACCCACTGCTTACTGGCTTATCGAAA
TTAATACGACTCACTATAGGGAGACACAAGCTGGCTAGCGTTTAAACGGGCCCTCTAGACTCGAGCACCA
TGAAAACGATCATCGCCCTGAGCTACATCTTCTGCCTGGTATTCGCCATGTACACCGATATAGAGATGAA
CAGGCTGGGAAAGGATAGCCTCATGAACGGGACCGAGGGCCCAAACTTCTACGTGCCTTTCTCCAACAAG
ACGGGCGTGGTGCGCAGCCCCTTCGAGGCCCCGCAGTACTACCTGGCGGAGCCATGGCAGTTCTCCATGC
TGGCCGCCTACATGTTCCTGCTGATCATGCTTGGCTTCCCCATCAACTTCCTCACGCTGTACGTCCTGGC
CGGGCGGCGGGGCCCGCGGCGGCTGCTCAACTACATCCTGCTCAACCTGGCCGTGGCCGACCTCTTCATG
GTGTTCGGGGGCTTCACCACCACCCTCTACACCTCTCTGCACGGGTACTTCGTCTTTGGGCCCACGGGCT
GCAACCTGGAGGGCTTCTTTGCCACCTTGGGCGGTGAAATTGCACTGTGGTCCTTGGTGGTCCTGGCCAT
CGAGCGGTACGTGGTGGTGGTGAAGCTGCTCGAGGCGAGGCCACTGCGCACCCCGCGCTGCGCCATCATG
GGCGTCGCCTTCACCTGGGTCATGGCTCTGGCCTGTGCCGCGCCCCCCCTCGTCGGCTGGTCCAGGTACA
TCCCGGAGGGCATGCAGTGCTCGTGCGGGATTGACTACTACACGCCCCACGAGGAAACCAACAATGAGTC
GTTCGTCATCTACATGTTCGTGGTCCACTTCATCATCCCCCTGATTGTCATATTCTTCTGCTACGGACGC
ATCTCGCGCCGCCTGCGACGGCCGCCGCACGTGGGTCGGGCCCGGAGGAACTCGCTGCGCATGGTGATCA
TCATGGTCATCGCTTTCCTAATCTGCTGGCTGCCCTACGCTGGGGTGGCGTTCTACATCTTCACCCATCA
GGGCTCTGACTTTGGCCCCATCTTCATGACCATCCCGGCTTTCTTTGCCAAGACTTCTGCCGTCTACAAC
CCCGTCATCTACATCATGATGAACAAGCAGTTCCGCGCCCGGGCGCTGGACGGGGCCTGCGGGCGCACCG
GCCGCCTGGCGCGAAGGATCAGTTCAGCCTCCTCGCTCTCCAGGGACGACAGTTCCGTGTTCCGTTGCCG
GGCCCAGGCCGCGAACACTGCCTCGGCCTCCTGGACAGAAACCAGCCAAGTGGCGCCTGCCTAAGAATTC
CACCACACTGGACTAGTGGATCCGAGCTCGGTACCAAGCTTAAGTTTAAACCGCTGATCAGCCTCGACTG
TGCCTTCTAGTTGCCAGCCATCTGTTGTTTGCCCCTCCCCCGTGCCTTCCTTGACCCTGGAAGGTGCCAC
TCCCACTGTCCTTTCCTAATAAAATGAGGAAATTGCATCGCATTGTCTGAGTAGGTGTCATTCTATTCTG
GGGGGTGGGGTGGGGCAGGACAGCAAGGGGGAGGATTGGGAAGAGAATAGCAGGCATGCTGGGGATGCGG
TGGGCTCTATGGCTTCTGAGGCGGAAAGAACCAGCTGGGGCTCTAGGGGGTATCCCC
[124 nt withheld, positions 2298-2421]
C
[91 nt withheld, positions 2423-2513]
A
[49 nt withheld, positions 2515-2563]
CCTTTGACGTTGGAGTCCACGTTCTTT
[37 nt withheld, positions 2591-2627]
ACCCTATCTCGGTCTATTCTTTTGATTTATAAGGGATTTTGCCGATTTCGGCCTATTGGTTAAAAAATGA
GCTGATTTAACAAAAATTTAACGCGAATTAATTCTGTGGAATGTGTGTCAGTTAGGGTGTGGAAAGTCCC
CAGGCTCCCCAGCAGGCAGAAGTATGCAAAGCATGCATCTCAATTAGTCAGCAACCAGGTGTGGAAAGTC
CCCAGGCTCCCCAGCAGGCAGAAGTATGCAAAGCATGCATCTCAATTAGTCAGCAACCATAGTCCCGCCC
CTAACTCCGCCCATCCCGCCCCTAACTCCGCCCAGTTCCGCCCATTCTCCGCCCCATGGCTGACTAATTT
TTTTTATTTATGCAGAGGCCGAGGCCGCCTCTGCCTCTGAGCTATTCCAGAAGTAGTGAGGAGGCTTTTT
TGGAGGCCTAGGCTTTTGCAAAAAGCTCCCGGGAGCTTGTATATCCATTTTCGGATCTGATCAAGAGACA
GGATGAGGATCGTTTCGCATGATTGAACAAGATGGATTGCACGCAGGTTCTCCGGCCGCTTGGGTGGAGA
GGCTATTCGGCTATGACTGGGCACAACAGACAATCGGCTGCTCTGATGCCGCCGTGTTCCGGCTGTCAGC
GCAGGGGCGCCCGGTTCTTTTTGTCAAGACCGACCTGTCCGGTGCCCTGAATGAACTGCAGGACGAGGCA
GCGCGGCTATCGTGGCTGGCCACGACGGGCGTTCCTTGCGCAGCTGTGCTCGACGTTGTCACTGAAGCGG
GAAGGGACTGGCTGCTATTGGGCGAAGTGCCGGGGCAGGATCTCCTGTCATCTCACCTTGCTCCTGCCGA
GAAAGTATCCATCATGGCTGATGCAATGCGGCGGCTGCATACGCTTGATCCGGCTACCTGCCCATTCGAC
CACCAAGCGAAACATCGCATCGAGCGAGCACGTACTCGGATGGAAGCCGGTCTTGTCGATCAGGATGATC
TGGACGAAGAACATCAGGGGCTCGCGCCAGCCGAACTGTTCGCCAGGCTCAAGGCGCGCATGCCCGACGG
CGAGGATCTCGTCGTGACCCATGGCGATGCCTGCTTGCCGAATATCATGGTGGAAAATGGCCGCTTTTCT
GGATTCATCGACTGTGGCCGGCTGGGTGTGGCGGACCGCTATCAGGACATAGCGTTGGCTACCCGTGATA
TTGCTGAAGAACTTGGCGGCGAATGGGCTGACCGCTTCCTCGTGCTTTACGGTATCGCCGCTCCCGATTC
GCAGCGCATCGCCTTCTATCGCCTTCTTGACGAGTTCTTCTGAGCGGGACTCTGGGGTTCGAAATGACCG
ACCAAGCGACGCCCAACCTGCCATCACGAGATTTCGATTCCACCGCCGCCTTCTATGAAAGGTTGGGCTT
CGGAATCGTTTTCCGGGACGCCGGCTGGATGATCCTCCAGCGCGGGGATCTCATGCTGGAGTTCTTCGCC
CACCCCAACTTGTTTATTGCAGCTTATAATGGTTACAAATAAAGCAATAGCATCACAAATTTCACAAATA
AAGCATTTTTTTCACTGCATTCTAGTTGTGGTTTGTCCAAACTCATCAATGTATCTTATCATGTCTGTAT
ACCGTCGACCTCTAGCTAGAGCTTGGCGTAATCATGGTCATAGCTGTTTCCTGTGTGAAATTGTTATCCG
CTCACAATTCCACACAACATACGAGCCGGAAGCATAAAGTGTAAAGCCTGGGGTGCCTAATGAGTGAGCT
AACTCACATTAATTGCGTTGCGCTCACTGCCCGCTTTCCAGTCGGGAAACCTGTCGTGCCAGCTGCATTA
ATGAATCGGCCAACGCGCGGGGAGAGGCGGTTTGCGTATTGGGCGCTCTTGCGCTTCCTCGCTCACTGAC
TCGCTGCGCTCGGTCGTTCGGCTGCGGCGAGCGGTATCAGCTCACTCAAAGGCGGTAATACGGTTATCCA
CAGAATCAGGGGATAACGCAGGAAAGAACATGTGAGCAAAAGGCCAGCAAAAGGCCAGGAACCGTAAAAA
GGCCGCGTTGCTGGCGTTTTTCCATAGGCTCCGCCCCCCTGACGAGCATCACAAAAATCGACGCTCAAGT
CAGAGGTGGCGAAACCCGACAGGACTATAAAGATACCAGGCGTTTCCCCCTGGAAGCTCCCTCGTGCGCT
CTCCTGTTCCGACCCTGCCGCTTACCGGATACCTGTCCGCCTTTCTCCCTTCGGGAAGCGTGGCGCTTTC
TCATAGCTCACGCTGTAGGTATCTCAGTTCGGTGTAGGTCGTTCGCTCCAAGCTGGGCTGTGTGCACGAA
CCCCCCGTTCAGCCCGACCGCTGCGCCTTATCCGGTAACTATCGTCTTGAGTCCAACCCGGTAAGACACG
ACTTATCGCCACTGGCAGCAGCCACTGGTAACAGGATTAGCAGAGCGAGGTATGTAGGCGGTGCTACAGA
GTTCTTGAAGTGGTGGCCTAACTACGGCTACACTAGAAGAACAGTATTTGGTATCTGCGCTCTGCTGAAG
CCAGTTACCTTCGGAAAAAGAGTTGGTAGCTCTTGATCCGGCAAACAAACCACCGCTGGTAGCGGTGGTT
TTTTTGTTTGCAAGCAGCAGATTACGCGCAGAAAAAAAGGATCTCAAGAAGATCCTTTGATCTTTTCTAC
GGGGTCTGACGCTCAGTGGAACGAAAACTCACGTTAAGGGATTTTGGTCATGAGATTATCAAAAAGGATC
TTCACCTAGATCCTTTTAAATTAAAAATGAAGTTTTAAATCAATCTAAAGTATATATGAGTAAACTTGGT
CTGACAGTTACCAATGCTTAATCAGTGAGGCACCTATCTCAGCGATCTGTCTATTTCGTTCATCCATAGT
TGCCTGACTCCCCGTCGTGTAGATAACTACGATACGGGAGGGCTTACCATCTGGCCCCAGTGCTGCAATG
ATACCGCGGGACCCACGCTCACCGGCTCCAGATTTATCAGCAATAAACCAGCCAGCCGGAAGGGCCGAGC
GCAGAAGTGGTCCTGCAACTTTATCCGCCTCCATCCAGTCTATTAATTGTTGCCGGGAAGCTAGAGTAAG
TAGTTCGCCAGTTAATAGTTTGCGCAACGTTGTTGCCATTGCTACAGGCATCGTGGTGTCACGCTCGTCG
TTTGGTATGGCTTCATTCAGCTCCGGTTCCCAACGATCAAGGCGAGTTACATGATCCCCCATGTTGTGCA
AAAAAGCGGTTAGCTCCTTCGGTCCTCCGATCGTTGTCAGAAGTAAGTTGGCCGCAGTGTTATCACTCAT
GGTTATGGCAGCACTGCATAATTCTCTTACTGTCATGCCATCCGTAAGATGCTTTTCTGTGACTGGTGAG
TACTCAACCAAGTCATTCTGAGAATAGTGTATGCGGCGACCGAGTTGCTCTTGCCCGGCGTCAATACGGG
ATAATACCGCGCCACATAGCAGAACTTTAAAAGTGCTCATCATTGGAAAACGTTCTTCGGGGCGAAAACT
CTCAAGGATCTTACCACTGTTGAGATCCAGTTCGATGTAACCCACTCGTGCACCCAACTGATCTTCAGCA
TCTTTTACTTTCACCAGCGTTTCTGGGTGAGCAAAAACAGGAAGGCAAAATGCCGCAAAAAAGGGAATAA
GGGCGACACGGAAATGTTGAATACTCATACTCTTCCTTTTTCAATATTATTGAAGCATTTATCAGGGTTA
TTGTCTCATGAGCGGATACATATTTGAATGTATTTAGAAAAATAAACAAATAGGGGTTCCGCGCACATTT
CCCCGAAAAGTGCCACCTGACGTCGACGGATCGGGAGATCTCCCGATCCCCTATGGTGCACTCTCAGTAC
AATCTGCTCTGATGCCGCATAGTTAAGCCAGTATCTGCTCCCTGCTTGTGTGTTGGAGGTCGCTGAGTAG
TGCGCGAGCAAAATTTAAGCTACAACAAGGCAAGGCTTGACCGAC
