>Addgene plasmid #106011 | Opto-GPR25 | depositor partial sequence | sequence record 200774 | Opto-GPR25
ATGAAAACGATCATCGCCCTGAGCTACATCTTCTGCCTGGTATTCGCCATGTACACCGATATAGAGATGA
ACAGGCTGGGAAAGGATAGCCTCATGAACGGGACCGAGGGCCCAAACTTCTACGTGCCTTTCTCCAACAA
GACGGGCGTGGTGCGCAGCCCCTTCGAGGCCCCGCAGTACTACCTGGCGGAGCCATGGCAGTTCTCCATG
CTGGCCGCCTACATGTTCCTGCTGATCATGCTTGGCTTCCCCATCAACTTCCTCACGCTGTACGTCCTGG
CCGGGCGGCGGGGCCCGCGGCGGCTGCTCAACTACATCCTGCTCAACCTGGCCGTGGCCGACCTCTTCAT
GGTGTTCGGGGGCTTCACCACCACCCTCTACACCTCTCTGCACGGGTACTTCGTCTTTGGGCCCACGGGC
TGCAACCTGGAGGGCTTCTTTGCCACCTTGGGCGGTGAAATTGCACTGTGGTCCTTGGTGGTCCTGGCCA
TCGAGCGGTACGTGGTGGTGGTGAAGCTGCTCGAGGCGAGGCCACTGCGCACCCCGCGCTGCGCCATCAT
GGGCGTCGCCTTCACCTGGGTCATGGCTCTGGCCTGTGCCGCGCCCCCCCTCGTCGGCTGGTCCAGGTAC
ATCCCGGAGGGCATGCAGTGCTCGTGCGGGATTGACTACTACACGCCCCACGAGGAAACCAACAATGAGT
CGTTCGTCATCTACATGTTCGTGGTCCACTTCATCATCCCCCTGATTGTCATATTCTTCTGCTACGGACG
CATCTCGCGCCGCCTGCGACGGCCGCCGCACGTGGGTCGGGCCCGGAGGAACTCGCTGCGCATGGTGATC
ATCATGGTCATCGCTTTCCTAATCTGCTGGCTGCCCTACGCTGGGGTGGCGTTCTACATCTTCACCCATC
AGGGCTCTGACTTTGGCCCCATCTTCATGACCATCCCGGCTTTCTTTGCCAAGACTTCTGCCGTCTACAA
CCCCGTCATCTACATCATGATGAACAAGCAGTTCCGCGCCCGGGCGCTGGACGGGGCCTGCGGGCGCACC
GGCCGCCTGGCGCGAAGGATCAGTTCAGCCTCCTCGCTCTCCAGGGACGACAGTTCCGTGTTCCGTTGCC
GGGCCCAGGCCGCGAACACTGCCTCGGCCTCCTGGACAGAAACCAGCCAAGTGGCGCCTGCCTAA
